Addgene plasmid #120440: EF1a_FOXA3_P2A_Hygro_Barcode
Purpose: Barcoded lentiviral vector to express FOXA3 in mammalian cells under control of EF1a promoter. Barcoded for transcript detection in single cell RNA-seq.
Depositing lab: Prashant Mali. Depositing organization: University of California, San Diego (UCSD). Publication: Mapping Cellular Reprogramming via Pooled Overexpression Screens with Paired Fitness and Single-Cell RNA-Sequencing Readout. Parekh U, Wu Y, Zhao D, Worlikar A, Shah N, Zhang K, Mali P. Cell Syst. 2018 Nov 12. pii: S2405-4712(18)30433-2. doi: 10.1016/j.cels.2018.10.008. PubMed 30448000.
Backbone
  Vector backbone: Unknown
  Backbone size w/o insert (bp): 9514
  Vector type: Lentiviral
  Selectable markers: Hygromycin
Growth in bacteria
  Bacterial resistance: Ampicillin, 100 μg/mL
  Growth temperature: 37°C
  Growth strain: Stbl3
  Copy number: High Copy
Gene/Insert
  Gene/Insert name: FOXA3
  Species: H. sapiens (human)
  Insert size (bp): 1050
  Entrez Gene: FOXA3 (a.k.a. FKHH3, HNF3G, TCF3G)
  Promoter: EF1a
  Cloning method: Gibson Cloning
  Sequencing primers: 5′ 5'-ttctcaagcctcagacagtgg-3'
Terms and licenses: Academic/Nonprofit Terms; Industry Terms: Not Available to Industry
Depositor comments: 5' cloning site: BamHI (not destroyed), 3' cloning site: BamHI (not destroyed).
How to cite: EF1a_FOXA3_P2A_Hygro_Barcode was a gift from Prashant Mali (Addgene plasmid # 120440 ; http://n2t.net/addgene:120440 ; RRID:Addgene_120440)
