[The description below was written by a language model from this plasmid's Addgene catalogue record and pLannotate feature annotations shown in this document.]
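Description:
EF1a_FOXA3_P2A_Hygro_Barcode is a barcoded lentiviral transfer plasmid for constitutive expression of human FOXA3 in mammalian cells. The parental backbone is not named in the record. It is propagated in E. coli through a high-copy ColE1/pUC-type origin with ampicillin selection (AmpR under its own promoter). The backbone also carries an f1 origin and an SV40/EM7-driven bleomycin/Zeocin resistance cassette that lies outside the viral genome. A CMV enhancer/promoter is fused to a truncated HIV-1 5' LTR, which allows Tat-independent transcription of the genomic RNA in packaging cells. Downstream are the Ψ packaging signal with a gag fragment, the RRE for Rev-dependent nuclear export, and the cPPT/CTS. The 3' end contains a second truncated LTR, annotated by the tool as a 5' LTR, preceded by a nef fragment and a loxP site and followed by a bGH polyadenylation signal.

The payload is driven by the EF-1α promoter. The 1,050 bp FOXA3 coding sequence, inserted by Gibson assembly, encodes a forkhead "pioneer" transcription factor that activates liver genes. It is followed by the hygromycin phosphotransferase gene (hph). According to the construct name, a P2A self-cleaving peptide links the two, so a single transcript yields both the factor and the hygromycin marker used to select transduced cells. Neither the P2A nor the barcode is annotated in the feature table, although short unannotated gaps sit between FOXA3 and hph and after hph. The barcode is intended to let the expressed transcript be identified in single-cell RNA-seq. The associated publication used such vectors in pooled transcription factor overexpression screens with paired fitness and single-cell transcriptomic readouts.
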