Features (pLannotate 1.2.2; 33 found; start..end, strand, type, name):
     30..82      -  misc_feature   bom (fragment): basis of mobility region from pBR322
    237..616     +  enhancer       CMV enhancer: human cytomegalovirus immediate early enhancer
    617..816     +  promoter       CMV promoter: human cytomegalovirus (CMV) immediate early promoter
    834..1014    +  LTR            5' LTR (truncated): truncated 5' long terminal repeat (LTR) from HIV-1
   1061..1186    +  misc_feature   HIV-1 Ψ: packaging signal of human immunodeficiency virus type 1
   1170..1533    +  CDS            HIV-1 gag (fragment): gag protein from human immunodeficiency virus 1; gag
   1679..1912    +  misc_feature   RRE: The Rev response element (RRE) of HIV-1 allows for Rev-dependent mRNA export from the nucleus to the cytoplasm.
   2289..2389    +  CDS            Rev (fragment): human immunodeficiency virus 1 (HIV-1) Rev protein; rev; enhances nuclear export of unspliced and incompletely spliced viral mRNAs
   2439..2556    +  misc_feature   cPPT/CTS: central polypurine tract and central termination sequence of HIV-1
   2619..2685    +  CDS            small t antigen (fragment): SV40 (simian virus 40) small t antigen
   2692..3870    +  promoter       EF-1α promoter: strong constitutive promoter for human elongation factor EF-1α
   3887..3905    +  promoter       T7 promoter: promoter for bacteriophage T7 RNA polymerase
   3925..3961    -  misc_feature   MCS (fragment): pBluescript multiple cloning site
   3969..5018    +  CDS            FOXA3: FOXA3_HUMAN - Also known as HNF3G, TCF3G. Experimental evidence at protein level: Swiss-Prot protein existence level 1. Transcription factor that is thought to act as a 'pioneer' factor opening the compacted chromatin for other proteins through interactions with nucleosomal core histones and thereby replacing linker histones at target enhancer and/or promoter sites (By similarity). Originally described as a transcription activator for a number of liver genes such as AFP, albumin, tyrosine aminotransferase, PEPCK, etc. Interacts with the cis-acting regulatory regions of these genes. Involved in
   5085..6107    +  CDS            hph: KHYB_ECOLX - Experimental evidence at protein level: Swiss-Prot protein existence level 1. The aminoglycoside phosphotransferases achieve inactivation of their antibiotic substrates by phosphorylation. Only phosphorylates hygromycin and closely related compounds such as demethyl analogs and destomycin. From Escherichia coli.
   6191..6304    +  CDS            nef (fragment): NEF_HV1LA - Experimental evidence at protein level: Swiss-Prot protein existence level 1. Extracellular Nef protein targets CD4(+) T-lymphocytes for apoptosis by interacting with CXCR4 surface receptors. From Human immunodeficiency virus type 1 group M subtype B (isolate Lai) (HIV-1).
   6302..6335    +  protein_bind   loxP: Cre-mediated recombination occurs in the 8-bp core sequence (GCATACAT). Cre recombinase
   6360..6540    +  LTR            5' LTR (truncated): truncated 5' long terminal repeat (LTR) from HIV-1
   6572..6796    +  polyA_signal   bGH poly(A) signal: bovine growth hormone polyadenylation signal
   6800..6821    +  promoter       SV40 promoter (fragment): SV40 enhancer and early promoter
   6842..7270    +  rep_origin     f1 ori (sequence partly withheld): f1 bacteriophage origin of replication; arrow indicates direction of (+) strand synthesis
   7284..7613    +  promoter       SV40 promoter: SV40 enhancer and early promoter
   7661..7708    +  promoter       EM7 promoter: synthetic bacterial promoter&nbsp
   7727..8101    +  CDS            BleoR: antibiotic-binding protein; Sh ble from Streptoalloteichus hindustanus; confers resistance to bleomycin, phleomycin, and Zeocin™
   8111..8236    +  CDS            ble (fragment): BLE_KLEPN - Experimental evidence at protein level: Swiss-Prot protein existence level 1. Binding protein with a strong affinity to the bleomycin family of antibiotics. Binds to CL990; an antimitotic-antibiotic compound. From Klebsiella pneumoniae.
   8231..8352    +  polyA_signal   SV40 poly(A) signal: SV40 polyadenylation signal
   8425..8441    -  protein_bind   lac operator: The lac repressor binds to the lac operator to inhibit transcription in E. coli. This inhibition can be relieved by adding lactose or isopropyl-β-D-thiogalactopyranoside (IPTG). lac repressor encoded by lacI
   8449..8479    -  promoter       lac promoter: promoter for the E. coli lac operon
   8494..8515    -  protein_bind   CAP binding site: CAP binding activates transcription in the presence of cAMP. E. coli catabolite activator protein
   8528..8620    -  CDS            lacI (fragment): lac repressor; lacI; The lac repressor binds to the lac operator to inhibit transcription in E. coli. This inhibition can be relieved by adding lactose or isopropyl-β-D-thiogalactopyranoside (IPTG).
   8803..9391    -  rep_origin     ori: high-copy-number ColE1/pMB1/pBR322/pUC origin of replication
   9562..10422   -  CDS            AmpR: β-lactamase; bla; confers resistance to ampicillin, carbenicillin, and related antibiotics
  10423..10527   -  promoter       AmpR promoter: bla
>Addgene plasmid #120440 | EF1a_FOXA3_P2A_Hygro_Barcode | addgene full sequence | sequence record 234518 | Addgene NGS Result
TCGACGGATCGGGAGATCTCCCGATCCCCTATGGTGCACTCTCAGTACAATCTGCTCTGATGCCGCATAG
TTAAGCCAGTATCTGCTCCCTGCTTGTGTGTTGGAGGTCGCTGAGTAGTGCGCGAGCAAAATTTAAGCTA
CAACAAGGCAAGGCTTGACCGACAATTGCATGAAGAATCTGCTTAGGGTTAGGCGTTTTGCGCTGCTTCG
CGATGTACGGGCCAGATATACGCGTTGACATTGATTATTGACTAGTTATTAATAGTAATCAATTACGGGG
TCATTAGTTCATAGCCCATATATGGAGTTCCGCGTTACATAACTTACGGTAAATGGCCCGCCTGGCTGAC
CGCCCAACGACCCCCGCCCATTGACGTCAATAATGACGTATGTTCCCATAGTAACGCCAATAGGGACTTT
CCATTGACGTCAATGGGTGGAGTATTTACGGTAAACTGCCCACTTGGCAGTACATCAAGTGTATCATATG
CCAAGTACGCCCCCTATTGACGTCAATGACGGTAAATGGCCCGCCTGGCATTATGCCCAGTACATGACCT
TATGGGACTTTCCTACTTGGCAGTACATCTACGTATTAGTCATCGCTATTACCATGGTGATGCGGTTTTG
GCAGTACATCAATGGGCGTGGATAGCGGTTTGACTCACGGGGATTTCCAAGTCTCCACCCCATTGACGTC
AATGGGAGTTTGTTTTGGCACCAAAATCAACGGGACTTTCCAAAATGTCGTAACAACTCCGCCCCATTGA
CGCAAATGGGCGGTAGGCGTGTACGGTGGGAGGTCTATATAAGCAGCGCGTTTTGCCTGTACTGGGTCTC
TCTGGTTAGACCAGATCTGAGCCTGGGAGCTCTCTGGCTAACTAGGGAACCCACTGCTTAAGCCTCAATA
AAGCTTGCCTTGAGTGCTTCAAGTAGTGTGTGCCCGTCTGTTGTGTGACTCTGGTAACTAGAGATCCCTC
AGACCCTTTTAGTCAGTGTGGAAAATCTCTAGCAGTGGCGCCCGAACAGGGACTTGAAAGCGAAAGGGAA
ACCAGAGGAGCTCTCTCGACGCAGGACTCGGCTTGCTGAAGCGCGCACGGCAAGAGGCGAGGGGCGGCGA
CTGGTGAGTACGCCAAAAATTTTGACTAGCGGAGGCTAGAAGGAGAGAGATGGGTGCGAGAGCGTCAGTA
TTAAGCGGGGGAGAATTAGATCGCGATGGGAAAAAATTCGGTTAAGGCCAGGGGGAAAGAAAAAATATAA
ATTAAAACATATAGTATGGGCAAGCAGGGAGCTAGAACGATTCGCAGTTAATCCTGGCCTGTTAGAAACA
TCAGAAGGCTGTAGACAAATACTGGGACAGCTACAACCATCCCTTCAGACAGGATCAGAAGAACTTAGAT
CATTATATAATACAGTAGCAACCCTCTATTGTGTGCATCAAAGGATAGAGATAAAAGACACCAAGGAAGC
TTTAGACAAGATAGAGGAAGAGCAAAACAAAAGTAAGACCACCGCACAGCAAGCGGCCGCTGATCTTCAG
ACCTGGAGGAGGAGATATGAGGGACAATTGGAGAAGTGAATTATATAAATATAAAGTAGTAAAAATTGAA
CCATTAGGAGTAGCACCCACCAAGGCAAAGAGAAGAGTGGTGCAGAGAGAAAAAAGAGCAGTGGGAATAG
GAGCTTTGTTCCTTGGGTTCTTGGGAGCAGCAGGAAGCACTATGGGCGCAGCGTCAATGACGCTGACGGT
ACAGGCCAGACAATTATTGTCTGGTATAGTGCAGCAGCAGAACAATTTGCTGAGGGCTATTGAGGCGCAA
CAGCATCTGTTGCAACTCACAGTCTGGGGCATCAAGCAGCTCCAGGCAAGAATCCTGGCTGTGGAAAGAT
ACCTAAAGGATCAACAGCTCCTGGGGATTTGGGGTTGCTCTGGAAAACTCATTTGCACCACTGCTGTGCC
TTGGAATGCTAGTTGGAGTAATAAATCTCTGGAACAGATTTGGAATCACACGACCTGGATGGAGTGGGAC
AGAGAAATTAACAATTACACAAGCTTAATACACTCCTTAATTGAAGAATCGCAAAACCAGCAAGAAAAGA
ATGAACAAGAATTATTGGAATTAGATAAATGGGCAAGTTTGTGGAATTGGTTTAACATAACAAATTGGCT
GTGGTATATAAAATTATTCATAATGATAGTAGGAGGCTTGGTAGGTTTAAGAATAGTTTTTGCTGTACTT
TCTATAGTGAATAGAGTTAGGCAGGGATATTCACCATTATCGTTTCAGACCCACCTCCCAACCCCGAGGG
GACCCGACAGGCCCGAAGGAATAGAAGAAGAAGGTGGAGAGAGAGACAGAGACAGATCCATTCGATTAGT
GAACGGATCGGCACTGCGTGCGCCAATTCTGCAGACAAATGGCAGTATTCATCCACAATTTTAAAAGAAA
AGGGGGGATTGGGGGGTACAGTGCAGGGGAAAGAATAGTAGACATAATAGCAACAGACATACAAACTAAA
GAATTACAAAAACAAATTACAAAAATTCAAAATTTTCGGGTTTATTACAGGGACAGCAGAGATCCAGTTT
GGTTAATTAATCGATAAGCTTTGCAAAGATGGATAAAGTTTTAAACAGAGAGGAATCTTTGCAGCTAATG
GACCTTCTAGGTCTTGAAAGGAGTGGGAATTGGCTCCGGTGCCCGTCAGTGGGCAGAGCGCACATCGCCC
ACAGTCCCCGAGAAGTTGGGGGGAGGGGTCGGCAATTGAACCGGTGCCTAGAGAAGGTGGCGCGGGGTAA
ACTGGGAAAGTGATGTCGTGTACTGGCTCCGCCTTTTTCCCGAGGGTGGGGGAGAACCGTATATAAGTGC
AGTAGTCGCCGTGAACGTTCTTTTTCGCAACGGGTTTGCCGCCAGAACACAGGTAAGTGCCGTGTGTGGT
TCCCGCGGGCCTGGCCTCTTTACGGGTTATGGCCCTTGCGTGCCTTGAATTACTTCCACCTGGCTGCAGT
ACGTGATTCTTGATCCCGAGCTTCGGGTTGGAAGTGGGTGGGAGAGTTCGAGGCCTTGCGCTTAAGGAGC
CCCTTCGCCTCGTGCTTGAGTTGAGGCCTGGCCTGGGCGCTGGGGCCGCCGCGTGCGAATCTGGTGGCAC
CTTCGCGCCTGTCTCGCTGCTTTCGATAAGTCTCTAGCCATTTAAAATTTTTGATGACCTGCTGCGACGC
TTTTTTTCTGGCAAGATAGTCTTGTAAATGCGGGCCAAGATCTGCACACTGGTATTTCGGTTTTTGGGGC
CGCGGGCGGCGACGGGGCCCGTGCGTCCCAGCGCACATGTTCGGCGAGGCGGGGCCTGCGAGCGCGGCCA
CCGAGAATCGGACGGGGGTAGTCTCAAGCTGGCCGGCCTGCTCTGGTGCCTGGCCTCGCGCCGCCGTGTA
TCGCCCCGCCCTGGGCGGCAAGGCTGGCCCGGTCGGCACCAGTTGCGTGAGCGGAAAGATGGCCGCTTCC
CGGCCCTGCTGCAGGGAGCTCAAAATGGAGGACGCGGCGCTCGGGAGAGCGGGCGGGTGAGTCACCCACA
CAAAGGAAAAGGGCCTTTCCGTCCTCAGCCGTCGCTTCATGTGACTCCACGGAGTACCGGGCGCCGTCCA
GGCACCTCGATTAGTTCTCGAGCTTTTGGAGTACGTCGTCTTTAGGTTGGGGGGAGGGGTTTTATGCGAT
GGAGTTTCCCCACACTGAGTGGGTGGAGACTGAAGTTAGGCCAGCTTGGCACTTGATGTAATTCTCCTTG
GAATTTGCCCTTTTTGAGTTTGGATCTTGGTTCATTCTCAAGCCTCAGACAGTGGTTCAAAGTTTTTTTC
TTCCATTTCAGGTGTCGTGAGGAATTAGCTTGGTACTAATACGACTCACTATAGGGAGACCCAAGCTGGC
TAGGTAAGCTTGATATCGAATTCCTGCAGCCCGGGGGATCCCGCCACCATGCTGGGCTCAGTGAAGATGG
AGGCCCATGACCTGGCCGAGTGGAGCTACTACCCGGAGGCGGGCGAGGTCTACTCGCCGGTGACCCCAGT
GCCCACCATGGCCCCCCTCAACTCCTACATGACCCTGAATCCTCTAAGCTCTCCCTATCCCCCTGGGGGG
CTCCCTGCCTCCCCACTGCCCTCAGGACCCCTGGCACCCCCAGCACCTGCAGCCCCCCTGGGGCCCACTT
TCCCAGGCCTGGGTGTCAGCGGTGGCAGCAGCAGCTCCGGGTACGGGGCCCCGGGTCCTGGGCTGGTGCA
CGGGAAGGAGATGCCGAAGGGGTATCGGCGGCCCCTGGCACACGCCAAGCCACCGTATTCCTATATCTCA
CTCATCACCATGGCCATCCAGCAGGCGCCGGGCAAGATGCTGACCTTGAGTGAAATCTACCAGTGGATCA
TGGACCTCTTCCCTTACTACCGGGAGAATCAGCAGCGCTGGCAGAACTCCATTCGCCACTCGCTGTCTTT
CAACGACTGCTTCGTCAAGGTGGCGCGTTCCCCAGACAAGCCTGGCAAGGGCTCCTACTGGGCCCTACAC
CCCAGCTCAGGGAACATGTTTGAGAATGGCTGCTACCTGCGCCGCCAGAAACGCTTCAAGCTGGAGGAGA
AGGTGAAAAAAGGGGGCAGCGGGGCTGCCACCACCACCAGGAACGGGACAGGGTCTGCTGCCTCGACCAC
CACCCCCGCGGCCACAGTCACCTCCCCGCCCCAGCCCCCGCCTCCAGCCCCTGAGCCTGAGGCCCAGGGC
GGGGAAGATGTGGGGGCTCTGGACTGTGGCTCACCCGCTTCCTCCACACCCTATTTCACTGGCCTGGAGC
TCCCAGGGGAGCTGAAGCTGGACGCGCCCTACAACTTCAACCACCCTTTCTCCATCAACAACCTAATGTC
AGAACAGACACCAGCACCTCCCAAACTGGACGTGGGGTTTGGGGGCTACGGGGCTGAAGGTGGGGAGCCT
GGAGTCTACTACCAGGGCCTCTATTCCCGCTCTTTGCTTAATGCATCCGGATCCGGCGCAACAAACTTCT
CTCTGCTGAAACAAGCCGGAGATGTCGAAGAGAATCCTGGACCGATGAAAAAGCCTGAACTCACCGCGAC
GTCTGTCGAGAAGTTTCTGATCGAAAAGTTCGACAGCGTCTCCGACCTGATGCAGCTCTCGGAGGGCGAA
GAATCTCGTGCTTTCAGCTTCGATGTAGGAGGGCGTGGATATGTCCTGCGGGTAAATAGCTGCGCCGATG
GTTTCTACAAAGATCGTTATGTTTATCGGCACTTTGCATCGGCCGCGCTCCCGATTCCGGAAGTGCTTGA
CATTGGGGAATTCAGCGAGAGCCTGACCTATTGCATCTCCCGCCGTGCACAGGGTGTCACGTTGCAAGAC
CTGCCTGAAACCGAACTGCCCGCTGTTCTGCAGCCGGTCGCGGAGGCCATGGATGCGATCGCTGCGGCCG
ATCTTAGCCAGACGAGCGGGTTCGGCCCATTCGGACCGCAAGGAATCGGTCAATACACTACATGGCGTGA
TTTCATATGCGCGATTGCTGATCCCCATGTGTATCACTGGCAAACTGTGATGGACGACACCGTCAGTGCG
TCCGTCGCGCAGGCTCTCGATGAGCTGATGCTTTGGGCCGAGGACTGCCCCGAAGTCCGGCACCTCGTGC
ACGCGGATTTCGGCTCCAACAATGTCCTGACGGACAATGGCCGCATAACAGCGGTCATTGACTGGAGCGA
GGCGATGTTCGGGGATTCCCAATACGAGGTCGCCAACATCTTCTTCTGGAGGCCGTGGTTGGCTTGTATG
GAGCAGCAGACGCGCTACTTCGAGCGGAGGCATCCGGAGCTTGCAGGATCGCCGCGGCTCCGGGCGTATA
TGCTCCGCATTGGTCTTGACCAACTCTATCAGAGCTTGGTTGACGGCAATTTCGATGATGCAGCTTGGGC
GCAGGGTCGATGCGACGCAATCGTCCGATCCGGAGCCGGGACTGTCGGGCGTACACAAATCGCCCGCAGA
AGCGCGGCCGTCTGGACCGATGGCTGTGTAGAAGTACTCGCCGATAGTGGAAACCGACGCCCCAGCACTC
GTCCGAGGGCAAAGGAATAAGTTAGAACTATTTCCTGGCTGTTACGCGAACGCGCGTTTTCAGCGCTACT
ACTGACGGGCTTGTTAAACAGTGAACCGCCCGCCCCACGACCCGCAGCGCCCGACCGAAAGGAGCGCACG
ACCCCATGCATCGAACAAAAGAAAAGGGGGGACTGGAAGGGCTAATTCACTCCCAACGAAGACAAGATAT
CATAACTTCGTATAGCATACATTATACGAAGTTATCGGCTAGCTGGTCCGGACTGTACTGGGTCTCTCTG
GTTAGACCAGATCTGAGCCTGGGAGCTCTCTGGCTAACTAGGGAACCCACTGCTTAAGCCTCAATAAAGC
TTGCCTTGAGTGCTTCAAGTAGTGTGTGCCCGTCTGTTGTGTGACTCTGGTAACTAGAGATCCCTCAGAC
CCTTTTAGTCAGTGTGGAAAATCTCTAGCAGGGCCCGTTTAAACCCGCTGATCAGCCTCGACTGTGCCTT
CTAGTTGCCAGCCATCTGTTGTTTGCCCCTCCCCCGTGCCTTCCTTGACCCTGGAAGGTGCCACTCCCAC
TGTCCTTTCCTAATAAAATGAGGAAATTGCATCGCATTGTCTGAGTAGGTGTCATTCTATTCTGGGGGGT
GGGGTGGGGCAGGACAGCAAGGGGGAGGATTGGGAAGACAATAGCAGGCATGCTGGGGATGCGGTGGGCT
CTATGGCTTCTGAGGCGGAAAGAACCAGCTGGGGCTCTAGGGGGTATCCCC
[124 nt withheld, positions 6842-6965]
C
[91 nt withheld, positions 6967-7057]
A
[49 nt withheld, positions 7059-7107]
CCTTTGACGTTGGAGTCCACGTTCTTT
[37 nt withheld, positions 7135-7171]
ACCCTATCTCGGTCTATTCTTTTGATTTATAAGGGATTTTGCCGATTTCGGCCTATTGGTTAAAAAATGA
GCTGATTTAACAAAAATTTAACGCGAATTAATTCTGTGGAATGTGTGTCAGTTAGGGTGTGGAAAGTCCC
CAGGCTCCCCAGCAGGCAGAAGTATGCAAAGCATGCATCTCAATTAGTCAGCAACCAGGTGTGGAAAGTC
CCCAGGCTCCCCAGCAGGCAGAAGTATGCAAAGCATGCATCTCAATTAGTCAGCAACCATAGTCCCGCCC
CTAACTCCGCCCATCCCGCCCCTAACTCCGCCCAGTTCCGCCCATTCTCCGCCCCATGGCTGACTAATTT
TTTTTATTTATGCAGAGGCCGAGGCCGCCTCTGCCTCTGAGCTATTCCAGAAGTAGTGAGGAGGCTTTTT
TGGAGGCCTAGGCTTTTGCAAAAAGCTCCCGGGAGCTTGTATATCCATTTTCGGATCTGATCAGCACGTG
TTGACAATTAATCATCGGCATAGTATATCGGCATAGTATAATACGACAAGGTGAGGAACTAAACCATGGC
CAAGTTGACCAGTGCCGTTCCGGTGCTCACCGCGCGCGACGTCGCCGGAGCGGTCGAGTTCTGGACCGAC
CGGCTCGGGTTCTCCCGGGACTTCGTGGAGGACGACTTCGCCGGTGTGGTCCGGGACGACGTGACCCTGT
TCATCAGCGCGGTCCAGGACCAGGTGGTGCCGGACAACACCCTGGCCTGGGTGTGGGTGCGCGGCCTGGA
CGAGCTGTACGCCGAGTGGTCGGAGGTCGTGTCCACGAACTTCCGGGACGCCTCCGGGCCGGCCATGACC
GAGATCGGCGAGCAGCCGTGGGGGCGGGAGTTCGCCCTGCGCGACCCGGCCGGCAACTGCGTGCACTTCG
TGGCCGAGGAGCAGGACTGACACGTGCTACGAGATTTCGATTCCACCGCCGCCTTCTATGAAAGGTTGGG
CTTCGGAATCGTTTTCCGGGACGCCGGCTGGATGATCCTCCAGCGCGGGGATCTCATGCTGGAGTTCTTC
GCCCACCCCAACTTGTTTATTGCAGCTTATAATGGTTACAAATAAAGCAATAGCATCACAAATTTCACAA
ATAAAGCATTTTTTTCACTGCATTCTAGTTGTGGTTTGTCCAAACTCATCAATGTATCTTATCATGTCTG
TATACCGTCGACCTCTAGCTAGAGCTTGGCGTAATCATGGTCATAGCTGTTTCCTGTGTGAAATTGTTAT
CCGCTCACAATTCCACACAACATACGAGCCGGAAGCATAAAGTGTAAAGCCTGGGGTGCCTAATGAGTGA
GCTAACTCACATTAATTGCGTTGCGCTCACTGCCCGCTTTCCAGTCGGGAAACCTGTCGTGCCAGCTGCA
TTAATGAATCGGCCAACGCGCGGGGAGAGGCGGTTTGCGTATTGGGCGCTCTTCCGCTTCCTCGCTCACT
GACTCGCTGCGCTCGGTCGTTCGGCTGCGGCGAGCGGTATCAGCTCACTCAAAGGCGGTAATACGGTTAT
CCACAGAATCAGGGGATAACGCAGGAAAGAACATGTGAGCAAAAGGCCAGCAAAAGGCCAGGAACCGTAA
AAAGGCCGCGTTGCTGGCGTTTTTCCATAGGCTCCGCCCCCCTGACGAGCATCACAAAAATCGACGCTCA
AGTCAGAGGTGGCGAAACCCGACAGGACTATAAAGATACCAGGCGTTTCCCCCTGGAAGCTCCCTCGTGC
GCTCTCCTGTTCCGACCCTGCCGCTTACCGGATACCTGTCCGCCTTTCTCCCTTCGGGAAGCGTGGCGCT
TTCTCATAGCTCACGCTGTAGGTATCTCAGTTCGGTGTAGGTCGTTCGCTCCAAGCTGGGCTGTGTGCAC
GAACCCCCCGTTCAGCCCGACCGCTGCGCCTTATCCGGTAACTATCGTCTTGAGTCCAACCCGGTAAGAC
ACGACTTATCGCCACTGGCAGCAGCCACTGGTAACAGGATTAGCAGAGCGAGGTATGTAGGCGGTGCTAC
AGAGTTCTTGAAGTGGTGGCCTAACTACGGCTACACTAGAAGAACAGTATTTGGTATCTGCGCTCTGCTG
AAGCCAGTTACCTTCGGAAAAAGAGTTGGTAGCTCTTGATCCGGCAAACAAACCACCGCTGGTAGCGGTG
GTTTTTTTGTTTGCAAGCAGCAGATTACGCGCAGAAAAAAAGGATCTCAAGAAGATCCTTTGATCTTTTC
TACGGGGTCTGACGCTCAGTGGAACGAAAACTCACGTTAAGGGATTTTGGTCATGAGATTATCAAAAAGG
ATCTTCACCTAGATCCTTTTAAATTAAAAATGAAGTTTTAAATCAATCTAAAGTATATATGAGTAAACTT
GGTCTGACAGTTACCAATGCTTAATCAGTGAGGCACCTATCTCAGCGATCTGTCTATTTCGTTCATCCAT
AGTTGCCTGACTCCCCGTCGTGTAGATAACTACGATACGGGAGGGCTTACCATCTGGCCCCAGTGCTGCA
ATGATACCGCGAGACCCACGCTCACCGGCTCCAGATTTATCAGCAATAAACCAGCCAGCCGGAAGGGCCG
AGCGCAGAAGTGGTCCTGCAACTTTATCCGCCTCCATCCAGTCTATTAATTGTTGCCGGGAAGCTAGAGT
AAGTAGTTCGCCAGTTAATAGTTTGCGCAACGTTGTTGCCATTGCTACAGGCATCGTGGTGTCACGCTCG
TCGTTTGGTATGGCTTCATTCAGCTCCGGTTCCCAACGATCAAGGCGAGTTACATGATCCCCCATGTTGT
GCAAAAAAGCGGTTAGCTCCTTCGGTCCTCCGATCGTTGTCAGAAGTAAGTTGGCCGCAGTGTTATCACT
CATGGTTATGGCAGCACTGCATAATTCTCTTACTGTCATGCCATCCGTAAGATGCTTTTCTGTGACTGGT
GAGTACTCAACCAAGTCATTCTGAGAATAGTGTATGCGGCGACCGAGTTGCTCTTGCCCGGCGTCAATAC
GGGATAATACCGCGCCACATAGCAGAACTTTAAAAGTGCTCATCATTGGAAAACGTTCTTCGGGGCGAAA
ACTCTCAAGGATCTTACCGCTGTTGAGATCCAGTTCGATGTAACCCACTCGTGCACCCAACTGATCTTCA
GCATCTTTTACTTTCACCAGCGTTTCTGGGTGAGCAAAAACAGGAAGGCAAAATGCCGCAAAAAAGGGAA
TAAGGGCGACACGGAAATGTTGAATACTCATACTCTTCCTTTTTCAATATTATTGAAGCATTTATCAGGG
TTATTGTCTCATGAGCGGATACATATTTGAATGTATTTAGAAAAATAAACAAATAGGGGTTCCGCGCACA
TTTCCCCGAAAAGTGCCACCTGACG
