>Addgene plasmid #120440 | EF1a_FOXA3_P2A_Hygro_Barcode | depositor partial sequence | sequence record 228688 | FOXA3 gene
ATGCTGGGCTCAGTGAAGATGGAGGCCCATGACCTGGCCGAGTGGAGCTACTACCCGGAGGCGGGCGAGG
TCTACTCGCCGGTGACCCCAGTGCCCACCATGGCCCCCCTCAACTCCTACATGACCCTGAATCCTCTAAG
CTCTCCCTATCCCCCTGGGGGGCTCCCTGCCTCCCCACTGCCCTCAGGACCCCTGGCACCCCCAGCACCT
GCAGCCCCCCTGGGGCCCACTTTCCCAGGCCTGGGTGTCAGCGGTGGCAGCAGCAGCTCCGGGTACGGGG
CCCCGGGTCCTGGGCTGGTGCACGGGAAGGAGATGCCGAAGGGGTATCGGCGGCCCCTGGCACACGCCAA
GCCACCGTATTCCTATATCTCACTCATCACCATGGCCATCCAGCAGGCGCCGGGCAAGATGCTGACCTTG
AGTGAAATCTACCAGTGGATCATGGACCTCTTCCCTTACTACCGGGAGAATCAGCAGCGCTGGCAGAACT
CCATTCGCCACTCGCTGTCTTTCAACGACTGCTTCGTCAAGGTGGCGCGTTCCCCAGACAAGCCTGGCAA
GGGCTCCTACTGGGCCCTACACCCCAGCTCAGGGAACATGTTTGAGAATGGCTGCTACCTGCGCCGCCAG
AAACGCTTCAAGCTGGAGGAGAAGGTGAAAAAAGGGGGCAGCGGGGCTGCCACCACCACCAGGAACGGGA
CAGGGTCTGCTGCCTCGACCACCACCCCCGCGGCCACAGTCACCTCCCCGCCCCAGCCCCCGCCTCCAGC
CCCTGAGCCTGAGGCCCAGGGCGGGGAAGATGTGGGGGCTCTGGACTGTGGCTCACCCGCTTCCTCCACA
CCCTATTTCACTGGCCTGGAGCTCCCAGGGGAGCTGAAGCTGGACGCGCCCTACAACTTCAACCACCCTT
TCTCCATCAACAACCTAATGTCAGAACAGACACCAGCACCTCCCAAACTGGACGTGGGGTTTGGGGGCTA
CGGGGCTGAAGGTGGGGAGCCTGGAGTCTACTACCAGGGCCTCTATTCCCGCTCTTTGCTTAATGCATCC
