>Addgene plasmid #120440 | EF1a_FOXA3_P2A_Hygro_Barcode | depositor partial sequence | sequence record 228689 | FOXA3 barcode
AACGCGCGTTTTCAGCGCTA
